>Addgene plasmid #165616 | pGG442 | depositor full sequence | sequence record 322091 | pGG442 sequence 11369 bps
TGGTTTCTTAGGACGGATCGCTTGCCTGTAACTTACACGCGCCTCGTATCTTTTAATGATGGAATAATTT
GGGAATTTACTCTGTGTTTATTTATTTTTATGTTTTGTATTTGGATTTTAGAAAGTAAATAAAGAAGGTA
GAAGAGTTACGGAATGAAGAAAAAAAAATAAACAAAGGTTTAAAAAATTTCAACAAAAAGCGTACTTTAC
ATATATATTTATTAGACAAGAAAAGCAGATTAAATAGATATACATTCGATTAACGATAAGTAAAATGTAA
AATCACAGGATTTTCGTGTGTGGTCTTCTACACAGACAAGATGAAACAATTCGGCATTAATACCTGAGAG
CAGGAAGAGCAAGATAAAAGGTAGTATTTGTTGGCGATCCCCCTAGAGTCTTTTACATCTTCGGAAAACA
AAAACTATTTTTTCTTTAATTTCTTTTTTTACTTTCTATTTTTAATTTATATATTTATATTAAAAAATTT
AAATTATAATTATTTTTATAGCACGTGATGAAAAGGACCCAGGTGGCACTTTTCGGGGAAATGTGCGCGG
AACCCCTATTTGTTTATTTTTCTAAATACATTCAAATATGTATCCGCTCATGAGACAATAACCCTGATAA
ATGCTTCAATAATATTGAAAAAGGAAGAGTATGAGTATTCAACATTTCCGTGTCGCCCTTATTCCCTTTT
TTGCGGCATTTTGCCTTCCTGTTTTTGCTCACCCAGAAACGCTGGTGAAAGTAAAAGATGCTGAAGATCA
GTTGGGTGCACGAGTGGGTTACATCGAACTGGATCTCAACAGCGGTAAGATCCTTGAGAGTTTTCGCCCC
GAAGAACGTTTTCCAATGATGAGCACTTTTAAAGTTCTGCTATGTGGCGCGGTATTATCCCGTATTGACG
CCGGGCAAGAGCAACTCGGTCGCCGCATACACTATTCTCAGAATGACTTGGTTGAGTACTCACCAGTCAC
AGAAAAGCATCTTACGGATGGCATGACAGTAAGAGAATTATGCAGTGCTGCCATAACCATGAGTGATAAC
ACTGCGGCCAACTTACTTCTGACAACGATCGGAGGACCGAAGGAGCTAACCGCTTTTTTGCACAACATGG
GGGATCATGTAACTCGCCTTGATCGTTGGGAACCGGAGCTGAATGAAGCCATACCAAACGACGAGCGTGA
CACCACGATGCCTGTAGCAATGGCAACAACGTTGCGCAAACTATTAACTGGCGAACTACTTACTCTAGCT
TCCCGGCAACAATTAATAGACTGGATGGAGGCGGATAAAGTTGCAGGACCACTTCTGCGCTCGGCCCTTC
CGGCTGGCTGGTTTATTGCTGATAAATCTGGAGCCGGTGAGCGTGGATCTCGCGGTATCATTGCAGCACT
GGGGCCAGATGGTAAGCCCTCCCGTATCGTAGTTATCTACACGACGGGGAGTCAGGCAACTATGGATGAA
CGAAATAGACAGATCGCTGAGATAGGTGCCTCACTGATTAAGCATTGGTAACTGTCAGACCAAGTTTACT
CATATATACTTTAGATTGATTTAAAACTTCATTTTTAATTTAAAAGGATCTAGGTGAAGATCCTTTTTGA
TAATCTCATGACCAAAATCCCTTAACGTGAGTTTTCGTTCCACTGAGCGTCAGACCCCGTAGAAAAGATC
AAAGGATCTTCTTGAGATCCTTTTTTTCTGCGCGTAATCTGCTGCTTGCAAACAAAAAAACCACCGCTAC
CAGCGGTGGTTTGTTTGCCGGATCAAGAGCTACCAACTCTTTTTCCGAAGGTAACTGGCTTCAGCAGAGC
GCAGATACCAAATACTGTCCTTCTAGTGTAGCCGTAGTTAGGCCACCACTTCAAGAACTCTGTAGCACCG
CCTACATACCTCGCTCTGCTAATCCTGTTACCAGTGGCTGCTGCCAGTGGCGATAAGTCGTGTCTTACCG
GGTTGGACTCAAGACGATAGTTACCGGATAAGGCGCAGCGGTCGGGCTGAACGGGGGGTTCGTGCACACA
GCCCAGCTTGGAGCGAACGACCTACACCGAACTGAGATACCTACAGCGTGAGCTATGAGAAAGCGCCACG
CTTCCCGAAGGGAGAAAGGCGGACAGGTATCCGGTAAGCGGCAGGGTCGGAACAGGAGAGCGCACGAGGG
AGCTTCCAGGGGGAAACGCCTGGTATCTTTATAGTCCTGTCGGGTTTCGCCACCTCTGACTTGAGCGTCG
ATTTTTGTGATGCTCGTCAGGGGGGCGGAGCCTATGGAAAAACGCCAGCAACGCGGCCTTTTTACGGTTC
CTGGCCTTTTGCTGGCCTTTTGCTCACATGTTCTTTCCTGCGTTATCCCCTGATTCTGTGGATAACCGTA
TTACCGCCTTTGAGTGAGCTGATACCGCTCGCCGCAGCCGAACGACCGAGCGCAGCGAGTCAGTGAGCGA
GGAAGCGGAAGAGCGCCCAATACGCAAACCGCCTCTCCCCGCGCGTTGGCCGATTCATTAATGCAGCTGG
CACGACAGGTTTCCCGACTGGAAAGCGGGCAGTGAGCGCAACGCAATTAATGTGAGTTACCTCACTCATT
AGGCACCCCAGGCTTTACACTTTATGCTTCCGGCTCCTATGTTGTGTGGAATTGTGAGCGGATAACAATT
TCACACAGGAAACAGCTATGACCATGATTACGCCAAGCGCGCAATTAACCCTCACTAAAGGGAACAAAAG
CTGGAGCTCATAGCTTCAAAATGTTTCTACTCCTTTTTTACTCTTCCAGATTTTCTCGGACTCCGCGCAT
CGCCGTACCACTTCAAAACACCCAAGCACAGCATACTAAATTTCCCCTCTTTCTTCCTCTAGGGTGTCGT
TAATTACCCGTACTAAAGGTTTGGAAAAGAAAAAAGAGACCGCCTCGTTTCTTTTTCTTCGTCGAAAAAG
GCAATAAAAATTTTTATCACGTTTCTTTTTCTTGAAAATTTTTTTTTTGATTTTTTTCTCTTTCGATGAC
CTCCCATTGATATTTAAGTTAATAAACGGTCTTCAATTTCTCAAGTTTCAGTTTCATTTTTCTTGTTCTA
TTACAACTTTTTTTACTTCTTGCTCATTAGAAAGAAAGCATAGCAATCTAATCTAAGTTTTCTAGAACTA
GTGGATCCCCCGGGAAAAATGGACAAGAAGTACTCCATTGGGCTCGATATCGGCACAAACAGCGTCGGTT
GGGCCGTCATTACGGACGAGTACAAGGTGCCGAGCAAAAAATTCAAAGTTCTGGGCAATACCGATCGCCA
CAGCATAAAGAAGAACCTCATTGGCGCCCTCCTGTTCGACTCCGGGGAGACGGCCGAAGCCACGCGGCTC
AAAAGAACAGCACGGCGCAGATATACCCGCAGAAAGAATCGGATCTGCTACCTGCAGGAGATCTTTAGTA
ATGAGATGGCTAAGGTGGATGACTCTTTCTTCCATAGGCTGGAGGAGTCCTTTTTGGTGGAGGAGGATAA
AAAGCACGAGCGCCACCCAATCTTTGGCAATATCGTGGACGAGGTGGCGTACCATGAAAAGTACCCAACC
ATATATCATCTGAGGAAGAAGCTTGTAGACAGCACTGATAAGGCTGACTTGCGGTTGATCTATCTCGCGC
TGGCGCATATGATCAAATTTCGGGGACACTTCCTCATCGAGGGGGACCTGAACCCAGACAACAGCGATGT
CGACAAACTCTTTATCCAACTGGTTCAGACTTACAATCAGCTTTTCGAAGAGAACCCGATCAACGCATCC
GGAGTTGACGCCAAAGCAATCCTGAGCGCTAGGCTGTCCAAATCCCGGCGGCTCGAAAACCTCATCGCAC
AGCTCCCTGGGGAGAAGAAGAACGGCCTGTTTGGTAATCTTATCGCCCTGTCACTCGGGCTGACCCCCAA
CTTTAAATCTAACTTCGACCTGGCCGAAGATGCCAAGCTTCAACTGAGCAAAGACACCTACGATGATGAT
CTCGACAATCTGCTGGCCCAGATCGGCGACCAGTACGCAGACCTTTTTTTGGCGGCAAAGAACCTGTCAG
ACGCCATTCTGCTGAGTGATATTCTGCGAGTGAACACGGAGATCACCAAAGCTCCGCTGAGCGCTAGTAT
GATCAAGCGCTATGATGAGCACCACCAAGACTTGACTTTGCTGAAGGCCCTTGTCAGACAGCAACTGCCT
GAGAAGTACAAGGAAATTTTCTTCGATCAGTCTAAAAATGGCTACGCCGGATACATTGACGGCGGAGCAA
GCCAGGAGGAATTTTACAAATTTATTAAGCCCATCTTGGAAAAAATGGACGGCACCGAGGAGCTGCTGGT
AAAGCTTAACAGAGAAGATCTGTTGCGCAAACAGCGCACTTTCGACAATGGAAGCATCCCCCACCAGATT
CACCTGGGCGAACTGCACGCTATCCTCAGGCGGCAAGAGGATTTCTACCCCTTTTTGAAAGATAACAGGG
AAAAGATTGAGAAAATCCTCACATTTCGGATACCCTACTATGTAGGCCCCCTCGCCCGGGGAAATTCCAG
ATTCGCGTGGATGACTCGCAAATCAGAAGAGACCATCACTCCCTGGAACTTCGAGGAAGTCGTGGATAAG
GGGGCCTCTGCCCAGTCCTTCATCGAAAGGATGACTAACTTTGATAAAAATCTGCCTAACGAAAAGGTGC
TTCCTAAACACTCTCTGCTGTACGAGTACTTCACAGTTTATAACGAGCTCACCAAGGTCAAATACGTCAC
AGAAGGGATGAGAAAGCCAGCATTCCTGTCTGGAGAGCAGAAGAAAGCTATCGTGGACCTCCTCTTCAAG
ACGAACCGGAAAGTTACCGTGAAACAGCTCAAAGAAGACTATTTCAAAAAGATTGAATGTTTCGACTCTG
TTGAAATCAGCGGAGTGGAGGATCGCTTCAACGCATCCCTGGGAACGTATCACGATCTCCTGAAAATCAT
TAAAGACAAGGACTTCCTGGACAATGAGGAGAACGAGGACATTCTTGAGGACATTGTCCTCACCCTTACG
TTGTTTGAAGATAGGGAGATGATTGAAGAACGCTTGAAAACTTACGCTCATCTCTTCGACGACAAAGTCA
TGAAACAGCTCAAGAGGCGCCGATATACAGGATGGGGGCGGCTGTCAAGAAAACTGATCAATGGGATCCG
AGACAAGCAGAGTGGAAAGACAATCCTGGATTTTCTTAAGTCCGATGGATTTGCCAACCGGAACTTCATG
CAGTTGATCCATGATGACTCTCTCACCTTTAAGGAGGACATCCAGAAAGCACAAGTTTCTGGCCAGGGGG
ACAGTCTTCACGAGCACATCGCTAATCTTGCAGGTAGCCCAGCTATCAAAAAGGGAATACTGCAGACCGT
TAAGGTCGTGGATGAACTCGTCAAAGTAATGGGAAGGCATAAGCCCGAGAATATCGTTATCGAGATGGCC
CGAGAGAACCAAACTACCCAGAAGGGACAGAAGAACAGTAGGGAAAGGATGAAGAGGATTGAAGAGGGTA
TAAAAGAACTGGGGTCCCAAATCCTTAAGGAACACCCAGTTGAAAACACCCAGCTTCAGAATGAGAAGCT
CTACCTGTACTACCTGCAGAACGGCAGGGACATGTACGTGGATCAGGAACTGGACATCAATCGGCTCTCC
GACTACGACGTGGATCATATCGTGCCCCAGTCTTTTCTCAAAGATGATTCTATTGATAATAAAGTGTTGA
CAAGATCCGATAAAAATAGAGGGAAGAGTGATAACGTCCCCTCAGAAGAAGTTGTCAAGAAAATGAAAAA
TTATTGGCGGCAGCTGCTGAACGCCAAACTGATCACACAACGGAAGTTCGATAATCTGACTAAGGCTGAA
CGAGGTGGCCTGTCTGAGTTGGATAAAGCCGGCTTCATCAAAAGGCAGCTTGTTGAGACACGCCAGATCA
CCAAGCACGTGGCCCAAATTCTCGATTCACGCATGAACACCAAGTACGATGAAAATGACAAACTGATTCG
AGAGGTGAAAGTTATTACTCTGAAGTCTAAGCTGGTCTCAGATTTCAGAAAGGACTTTCAGTTTTATAAG
GTGAGAGAGATCAACAATTACCACCATGCGCATGATGCCTACCTGAATGCAGTGGTAGGCACTGCACTTA
TCAAAAAATATCCCAAGCTTGAATCTGAATTTGTTTACGGAGACTATAAAGTGTACGATGTTAGGAAAAT
GATCGCAAAGTCTGAGCAGGAAATAGGCAAGGCCACCGCTAAGTACTTCTTTTACAGCAATATTATGAAT
TTTTTCAAGACCGAGATTACACTGGCCAATGGAGAGATTCGGAAGCGACCACTTATCGAAACAAACGGAG
AAACAGGAGAAATCGTGTGGGACAAGGGTAGGGATTTCGCGACAGTCCGGAAGGTCCTGTCCATGCCGCA
AGTCAGCTAGCCTCGAACCCCAGAGTCCCGCTCAGAAGAACTCGTCAAGAAGGCGATAGAAGGCGATGCG
CTGCGAATCGGGAGCGGCGATACCGTAAAGCACGAGGAAGCGGTCAGCCCATTCGCCGCCAAGCTCTTCA
GCAATATCACGGGTAGCCAACGCTATGTCCTGATAGCGGTCCGCCACACCCAGCCGGCCACAGTCGATGA
ATCCAGAAAAGCGGCCATTTTCCACCATGATATTCGGCAAGCAGGCATCGCCATGGGTCACGACGAGATC
CTCGCCGTCGGGCATGCGCGCCTTGAGCCTGGCGAACAGTTCGGCTGGCGCGAGCCCCTGATGCTCTTCG
TCCAGATCATCCTGATCGACAAGACCGGCTTCCATCCGAGTACGTGCTCGCTCGATGCGATGTTTCGCTT
GGTGGTCGAATGGGCAGGTAGCCGGATCAAGCGTATGCAGCCGCCGCATTGCATCAGCCATGATGGATAC
TTTCTCGGCAGGAGCAAGGTGAGATGACAGGAGATCCTGCCCCGGCACTTCGCCCAATAGCAGCCAGTCC
CTTCCCGCTTCAGTGACAACGTCGAGCACAGCTGCGCAAGGAACGCCCGTCGTGGCCAGCCACGATAGCC
GCGCTGCCTCGTCCTGCAGTTCATTCAGGGCACCGGACAGGTCGGTCTTGACAAAAAGAACCGGGCGCCC
CTGCGCTGACAGCCGGAACACGGCGGCATCAGAGCAGCCGATTGTCTGTTGTGCCCAGTCATAGCCGAAT
AGCCTCTCCACCCAAGCGGCCGGAGAACCTGCGTGCAATCCATCTTGTTCAATCATGCGAAACGATCCTC
ATCCTGTCTCTTGATCAGATCTTGATCCCCTGCGCCATCAGATCCTTGGCGGCAAGAAAGCCATCCAGTT
TACTTTGCAGGGCTTCCCAACCTTACCAGAGGGCGCCCCAGCTGGCAATTCCGACGTCACCCGTAGGCAT
CAAATAAAACGAAAGGCTCAGTCGAGGGCCCAATATGGGCTCTATGAAACAAGAATCGACCTCTCTCAGC
TCGGTGGAGACGGCACCGGCGGACCTAAGAAGAAAAGGAAGGTCTACCCATACGATGTTCCTGACTATGC
GGGCTATCCCTATGACGTCCCGGACTATGCAGGATCGTATCCTTATGACGTTCCAGATTACGCTGGATCC
GCCGCTCCGGCAGCTAAGAAAAAGAAACTGGATTTCGAATCCGGACGCCCATATGCTTGCCCTGTCGAGT
CCTGCGATCGCCGCTTTTCTCGCTCGGATGAGCTTACCCGCCATATCCGCATCCATACCGGTCAGAAGCC
CTTCCAGTGTCGAATCTGCATGCGTAACTTCAGTCGTAGTGACCACCTTACCACCCACATCCGCACCCAC
ACAGGCGAGAAGCCTTTTGCCTGTGACATTTGTGGGAGGAAGTTTGCCAGGAGTGATGAACGCAAGAGGC
ATACCAAAATCCATTTAAGACAGAAGGACGTCAGCAGGGCTGACCCCAAGAAGAAGAGGAAGGTGTGATC
TCTTCTCGAGTCATGTAATTAGTTATGTCACGCTTACATTCACGCCCTCCCCCCACATCCGCTCTAACCG
AAAAGGAAGGAGTTAGACAACCTGAAGTCTAGGTCCCTATTTATTTTTTTATAGTTATGTTAGTATTAAG
AACGTTATTTATATTTCAAATTTTTCTTTTTTTTCTGTACAGACGCGTGTACGCATGTAACATTATACTG
AAAACCTTGCTTGAGAAGGTTTTGGGACGCTCGAAGGCTTTAATTTGCGGCCGGTACCCAATTCGCCCTA
TAGTGAGTCGTATTACGCGCGCTCACTGGCCGTCGTTTTACCAACGTCGTGACTGGGAAAACCCTGGCGT
TACCCAACTTAATCGCCTTGCAGCACATCCCCCTTTCGCCAGCTGGCGTAATAGCGAAGAGGCCCGCACC
GATCGCCCTTCCCAACAGTTGCGCAGCCTGAATGGCGAATGGCGCG
[124 nt withheld, positions 8447-8570]
C
[91 nt withheld, positions 8572-8662]
A
[49 nt withheld, positions 8664-8712]
CCTTTGACGTTGGAGTCCACGTTCTTT
[37 nt withheld, positions 8740-8776]
ACCCTATCTCGGTCTATTCTTTTGATTTATAAGGGATTTTGCCGATTTCGGCCTATTGGTTAAAAAATGA
GCTGATTTAACAAAAATTTAACGCGAATTTTAACAAAATATTAACGTTTACAATTTCCTGATGCGGTATT
TTCTCCTTACGCATCTGTGCGGTATTTCACACCGCATATCGACGGTCGAGGAGAACTTCTAGTATATCCA
CATACCTAATATTATTGCCTTATTAAAAATGGAATCCCAACAATTACATCAAAATCCACATTCTCTTCAA
AATCAATTGTCCTGTACTTCCTTGTTCATGTGTGTTCAAAAACGTTATATTTATAGGATAATTATACTCT
ATTTCTCAACAAGTAATTGGTTGTTTGGCCGAGCGGTCTAAGGCGCCTGATTCAAGAAATATCTTGACCG
CAGTTAACTGTGGGAATACTCAGGTATCGTAAGATGCAAGAGTTCGAATCTCTTAGCAACCATTATTTTT
TTCCTCAACATAACGAGAACACACAGGGGCGCTATCGCACAGAATCAAATTCGATGACTGGAAATTTTTT
GTTAATTTCAGAGGTCGCCTGACGCATATACCTTTTTCAACTGAAAAATTGGGAGAAAAAGGAAAGGTGA
GAGGCCGGAACCGGCTTTTCATATAGAATAGAGAAGCGTTCATGACTAAATGCTTGCATCACAATACTTG
AAGTTGACAATATTATTTAAGGACCTATTGTTTTTTCCAATAGGTGGTTAGCAATCGTCTTACTTTCTAA
CTTTTCTTACCTTTTACATTTCAGCAATATATATATATATTTCAAGGATATACCATTCTAATGTCTGCCC
CTATGTCTGCCCCTAAGAAGATCGTCGTTTTGCCAGGTGACCACGTTGGTCAAGAAATCACAGCCGAAGC
CATTAAGGTTCTTAAAGCTATTTCTGATGTTCGTTCCAATGTCAAGTTCGATTTCGAAAATCATTTAATT
GGTGGTGCTGCTATCGATGCTACAGGTGTCCCACTTCCAGATGAGGCGCTGGAAGCCTCCAAGAAGGTTG
ATGCCGTTTTGTTAGGTGCTGTGGGTGGTCCTAAATGGGGTACCGGTAGTGTTAGACCTGAACAAGGTTT
ACTAAAAATCCGTAAAGAACTTCAATTGTACGCCAACTTAAGACCATGTAACTTTGCATCCGACTCTCTT
TTAGACTTATCTCCAATCAAGCCACAATTTGCTAAAGGTACTGACTTCGTTGTTGTCAGAGAATTAGTGG
GAGGTATTTACTTTGGTAAGAGAAAGGAAGACGATGGTGATGGTGTCGCTTGGGATAGTGAACAATACAC
CGTTCCAGAAGTGCAAAGAATCACAAGAATGGCCGCTTTCATGGCCCTACAACATGAGCCACCATTGCCT
ATTTGGTCCTTGGATAAAGCTAATGTTTTGGCCTCTTCAAGATTATGGAGAAAAACTGTGGAGGAAACCA
TCAAGAACGAATTCCCTACATTGAAGGTTCAACATCAATTGATTGATTCTGCCGCCATGATCCTAGTTAA
GAACCCAACCCACCTAAATGGTATTATAATCACCAGCAACATGTTTGGTGATATCATCTCCGATGAAGCC
TCCGTTATCCCAGGTTCCTTGGGTTTGTTGCCATCTGCGTCCTTGGCCTCTTTGCCAGACAAGAACACCG
CATTTGGTTTGTACGAACCATGCCACGGTTCTGCTCCAGATTTGCCAAAGAATAAGGTTGACCCTATCGC
CACTATCTTGTCTGCTGCAATGATGTTGAAATTGTCATTGAACTTGCCTGAAGAAGGTAAGGCCATTGAA
GATGCAGTTAAAAAGGTTTTGGATGCAGGTATCAGAACTGGTGATTTAGGTGGTTCCAACAGTACCACCG
AAGTCGGTGATGCTGTCGCCGAAGAAGTTAAGAAAATCCTTGCTTAAAAAGATTCTCTTTTTTTATGATA
TTTGTACATAAACTTTATAAATGAAATTCATAATAGAAACGACACGAAATTACAAAATGGAATATGTTCA
TAGGGTAGACGAAACTATATACGCAATCTACATACATTTATCAAGAAGGAGAAAAAGGAGGATAGTAAAG
GAATACAGGTAAGCAAATTGATACTAATGGCTCAACGTGATAAGGAAAAAGAATTGCACTTTAACATTAA
TATTGACAAGGAGGAGGGCACCACACAAAAAGTTAGGTGTAACAGAAAATCATGAAACTACGATTCCTAA
TTTGATATTGGAGGATTTTCTCTAAAAAAAAAAAAATACAACAAATAAAAAACACTCAATGACCTGACCA
TTTGATGGAGTTTAAGTCAATACCTTCTTGAACCATTTCCCATAATGGTGAAAGTTCCCTCAAGAATTTT
ACTCTGTCAGAAACGGCCTTACGACGTAGTCGATATGGTGCACTCTCAGTACAATCTGCTCTGATGCCGC
ATAGTTAAGCCAGCCCCGACACCCGCCAACACCCGCTGACGCGCCCTGACGGGCTTGTCTGCTCCCGGCA
TCCGCTTACAGACAAGCTGTGACAAAGGGCCTCGTGATACGCCTATTTTTATAGGTTAATGTCATGATAA
TAA
Features (pLannotate 1.2.2; 27 found; start..end, strand, type, name):
     16..519     -  misc_feature   CEN/ARS: S. cerevisiae CEN6 centromere fused to an autonomously replicating sequence
    556..660     +  promoter       AmpR promoter: bla
    661..1521    +  CDS            AmpR: β-lactamase; bla; confers resistance to ampicillin, carbenicillin, and related antibiotics
   1692..2280    +  rep_origin     ori: high-copy-number ColE1/pMB1/pBR322/pUC origin of replication
   2463..2555    +  CDS            lacI (fragment): lac repressor; lacI; The lac repressor binds to the lac operator to inhibit transcription in E. coli. This inhibition can be relieved by adding lactose or isopropyl-β-D-thiogalactopyranoside (IPTG).
   2568..2589    +  protein_bind   CAP binding site: CAP binding activates transcription in the presence of cAMP. E. coli catabolite activator protein
   2604..2634    +  promoter       lac promoter: promoter for the E. coli lac operon
   2638..2660    +  protein_bind   lac operator (fragment): The lac repressor binds to the lac operator to inhibit transcription in E. coli. This inhibition can be relieved by adding lactose or isopropyl-β-D-thiogalactopyranoside (IPTG). lac repressor encoded by lacI
   2703..2721    +  promoter       T3 promoter: promoter for bacteriophage T3 RNA polymerase
   2739..3137    +  promoter       TEF1 promoter: S. cerevisiae TEF1; promoter for EF-1α
   3141..3164    +  misc_feature   MCS (fragment): pBluescript multiple cloning site
   3169..6440    +  CDS            Cas9 (fragment): Cas9 (Csn1) endonuclease from the Streptococcus pyogenes Type II CRISPR/Cas system generates RNA-guided double strand breaks in DNA
   6475..7266    -  CDS            neo: KKA2_KLEPN - Also known as kan, nptII. Experimental evidence at protein level: Swiss-Prot protein existence level 1. Resistance to kanamycin, neomycin, paromomycin, ribostamycin, butirosin and gentamicin B. From Klebsiella pneumoniae.
   7298..7402    -  CDS            tnpA (fragment): TN5P_ECOLX - Also known as tnp. Experimental evidence at protein level: Swiss-Prot protein existence level 1. Mediates transposition of transposon Tn5 by a 'cut and paste' mechanism. First, the monomeric transposase binds the 19 bp inverted DNA repeats flanking the transposon. Then, dimerization of the DNA- bound transposase creates a synaptic DNA complex. After nicking of the first DNA strand, excision of the transposon proceeds through a series of intermediates. The transposase then mediates the insertion of the transposon at a new site by strand transfer. The activity of the wild- type tran
   7421..7445    +  terminator     rrnB T1 terminator (fragment): transcription terminator T1 from the E. coli rrnB gene
   7535..7624    +  CDS            3xHA: three tandem HA epitope tags
   7675..7847    +  CDS            ZFHD1 (DNA binding domain) (fragment): composite human DNA-binding domain composed of domains from the transcription factors Zif268 and Oct-1 (Pomerantz et al., 1995)
   7991..8238    +  terminator     CYC1 terminator: S. cerevisiae CYC1; transcription terminator for CYC1
   8257..8275    -  promoter       T7 promoter: promoter for bacteriophage T7 RNA polymerase
   8283..8439    +  CDS            lacZα (fragment): LacZα fragment of β-galactosidase; lacZ fragment
   8447..8902    +  rep_origin     f1 ori (sequence partly withheld): f1 bacteriophage origin of replication; arrow indicates direction of (+) strand synthesis
   8903..8955    -  misc_feature   bom (fragment): basis of mobility region from pBR322
   8985..9062    +  CDS            YO192_YEAST (fragment): Experimental evidence at protein level: Swiss-Prot protein existence level 1. From Saccharomyces cerevisiae (strain ATCC 204508 / S288c) (Baker's yeast).
   9202..9606    +  promoter       LEU2 promoter: S. cerevisiae LEU2
   9619..10713   +  CDS            LEU2: 3-isopropylmalate dehydrogenase, required for leucine biosynthesis; S. cerevisiae LEU2; yeast auxotrophic marker
  11075..11176   -  CDS            NFS1 (fragment): NFS1_YEAST - Also known as SPL1 From Saccharomyces cerevisiae (strain ATCC 204508 / S288c) (Baker's yeast).
  11189..11239   -  misc_feature   bom (fragment): basis of mobility region from pBR322
