>Addgene plasmid #165616 | pGG442 | addgene full sequence | sequence record 330958 | Addgene NGS Result
CATAGCTTCAAAATGTTTCTACTCCTTTTTTACTCTTCCAGATTTTCTCGGACTCCGCGCATCGCCGTAC
CACTTCAAAACACCCAAGCACAGCATACTAAATTTCCCCTCTTTCTTCCTCTAGGGTGTCGTTAATTACC
CGTACTAAAGGTTTGGAAAAGAAAAAAGAGACCGCCTCGTTTCTTTTTCTTCGTCGAAAAAGGCAATAAA
AATTTTTATCACGTTTCTTTTTCTTGAAAATTTTTTTTTTGATTTTTTTCTCTTTCGATGACCTCCCATT
GATATTTAAGTTAATAAACGGTCTTCAATTTCTCAAGTTTCAGTTTCATTTTTCTTGTTCTATTACAACT
TTTTTTACTTCTTGCTCATTAGAAAGAAAGCATAGCAATCTAATCTAAGTTTTCTAGAACTAGTGGATCC
CCCGGGAAAAATGGACAAGAAGTACTCCATTGGGCTCGATATCGGCACAAACAGCGTCGGTTGGGCCGTC
ATTACGGACGAGTACAAGGTGCCGAGCAAAAAATTCAAAGTTCTGGGCAATACCGATCGCCACAGCATAA
AGAAGAACCTCATTGGCGCCCTCCTGTTCGACTCCGGGGAGACGGCCGAAGCCACGCGGCTCAAAAGAAC
AGCACGGCGCAGATATACCCGCAGAAAGAATCGGATCTGCTACCTGCAGGAGATCTTTAGTAATGAGATG
GCTAAGGTGGATGACTCTTTCTTCCATAGGCTGGAGGAGTCCTTTTTGGTGGAGGAGGATAAAAAGCACG
AGCGCCACCCAATCTTTGGCAATATCGTGGACGAGGTGGCGTACCATGAAAAGTACCCAACCATATATCA
TCTGAGGAAGAAGCTTGTAGACAGCACTGATAAGGCTGACTTGCGGTTGATCTATCTCGCGCTGGCGCAT
ATGATCAAATTTCGGGGACACTTCCTCATCGAGGGGGACCTGAACCCAGACAACAGCGATGTCGACAAAC
TCTTTATCCAACTGGTTCAGACTTACAATCAGCTTTTCGAAGAGAACCCGATCAACGCATCCGGAGTTGA
CGCCAAAGCAATCCTGAGCGCTAGGCTGTCCAAATCCCGGCGGCTCGAAAACCTCATCGCACAGCTCCCT
GGGGAGAAGAAGAACGGCCTGTTTGGTAATCTTATCGCCCTGTCACTCGGGCTGACCCCCAACTTTAAAT
CTAACTTCGACCTGGCCGAAGATGCCAAGCTTCAACTGAGCAAAGACACCTACGATGATGATCTCGACAA
TCTGCTGGCCCAGATCGGCGACCAGTACGCAGACCTTTTTTTGGCGGCAAAGAACCTGTCAGACGCCATT
CTGCTGAGTGATATTCTGCGAGTGAACACGGAGATCACCAAAGCTCCGCTGAGCGCTAGTATGATCAAGC
GCTATGATGAGCACCACCAAGACTTGACTTTGCTGAAGGCCCTTGTCAGACAGCAACTGCCTGAGAAGTA
CAAGGAAATTTTCTTCGATCAGTCTAAAAATGGCTACGCCGGATACATTGACGGCGGAGCAAGCCAGGAG
GAATTTTACAAATTTATTAAGCCCATCTTGGAAAAAATGGACGGCACCGAGGAGCTGCTGGTAAAGCTTA
ACAGAGAAGATCTGTTGCGCAAACAGCGCACTTTCGACAATGGAAGCATCCCCCACCAGATTCACCTGGG
CGAACTGCACGCTATCCTCAGGCGGCAAGAGGATTTCTACCCCTTTTTGAAAGATAACAGGGAAAAGATT
GAGAAAATCCTCACATTTCGGATACCCTACTATGTAGGCCCCCTCGCCCGGGGAAATTCCAGATTCGCGT
GGATGACTCGCAAATCAGAAGAGACCATCACTCCCTGGAACTTCGAGGAAGTCGTGGATAAGGGGGCCTC
TGCCCAGTCCTTCATCGAAAGGATGACTAACTTTGATAAAAATCTGCCTAACGAAAAGGTGCTTCCTAAA
CACTCTCTGCTGTACGAGTACTTCACAGTTTATAACGAGCTCACCAAGGTCAAATACGTCACAGAAGGGA
TGAGAAAGCCAGCATTCCTGTCTGGAGAGCAGAAGAAAGCTATCGTGGACCTCCTCTTCAAGACGAACCG
GAAAGTTACCGTGAAACAGCTCAAAGAAGACTATTTCAAAAAGATTGAATGTTTCGACTCTGTTGAAATC
AGCGGAGTGGAGGATCGCTTCAACGCATCCCTGGGAACGTATCACGATCTCCTGAAAATCATTAAAGACA
AGGACTTCCTGGACAATGAGGAGAACGAGGACATTCTTGAGGACATTGTCCTCACCCTTACGTTGTTTGA
AGATAGGGAGATGATTGAAGAACGCTTGAAAACTTACGCTCATCTCTTCGACGACAAAGTCATGAAACAG
CTCAAGAGGCGCCGATATACAGGATGGGGGCGGCTGTCAAGAAAACTGATCAATGGGATCCGAGACAAGC
AGAGTGGAAAGACAATCCTGGATTTTCTTAAGTCCGATGGATTTGCCAACCGGAACTTCATGCAGTTGAT
CCATGATGACTCTCTCACCTTTAAGGAGGACATCCAGAAAGCACAAGTTTCTGGCCAGGGGGACAGTCTT
CACGAGCACATCGCTAATCTTGCAGGTAGCCCAGCTATCAAAAAGGGAATACTGCAGACCGTTAAGGTCG
TGGATGAACTCGTCAAAGTAATGGGAAGGCATAAGCCCGAGAATATCGTTATCGAGATGGCCCGAGAGAA
CCAAACTACCCAGAAGGGACAGAAGAACAGTAGGGAAAGGATGAAGAGGATTGAAGAGGGTATAAAAGAA
CTGGGGTCCCAAATCCTTAAGGAACACCCAGTTGAAAACACCCAGCTTCAGAATGAGAAGCTCTACCTGT
ACTACCTGCAGAACGGCAGGGACATGTACGTGGATCAGGAACTGGACATCAATCGGCTCTCCGACTACGA
CGTGGATCATATCGTGCCCCAGTCTTTTCTCAAAGATGATTCTATTGATAATAAAGTGTTGACAAGATCC
GATAAAAATAGAGGGAAGAGTGATAACGTCCCCTCAGAAGAAGTTGTCAAGAAAATGAAAAATTATTGGC
GGCAGCTGCTGAACGCCAAACTGATCACACAACGGAAGTTCGATAATCTGACTAAGGCTGAACGAGGTGG
CCTGTCTGAGTTGGATAAAGCCGGCTTCATCAAAAGGCAGCTTGTTGAGACACGCCAGATCACCAAGCAC
GTGGCCCAAATTCTCGATTCACGCATGAACACCAAGTACGATGAAAATGACAAACTGATTCGAGAGGTGA
AAGTTATTACTCTGAAGTCTAAGCTGGTCTCAGATTTCAGAAAGGACTTTCAGTTTTATAAGGTGAGAGA
GATCAACAATTACCACCATGCGCATGATGCCTACCTGAATGCAGTGGTAGGCACTGCACTTATCAAAAAA
TATCCCAAGCTTGAATCTGAATTTGTTTACGGAGACTATAAAGTGTACGATGTTAGGAAAATGATCGCAA
AGTCTGAGCAGGAAATAGGCAAGGCCACCGCTAAGTACTTCTTTTACAGCAATATTATGAATTTTTTCAA
GACCGAGATTACACTGGCCAATGGAGAGATTCGGAAGCGACCACTTATCGAAACAAACGGAGAAACAGGA
GAAATCGTGTGGGACAAGGGTAGGGATTTCGCGACAGTCCGGAAGGTCCTGTCCATGCCGCAAGTCAGCT
AGCCTCGAACCCCAGAGTCCCGCTCAGAAGAACTCGTCAAGAAGGCGATAGAAGGCGATGCGCTGCGAAT
CGGGAGCGGCGATACCGTAAAGCACGAGGAAGCGGTCAGCCCATTCGCCGCCAAGCTCTTCAGCAATATC
ACGGGTAGCCAACGCTATGTCCTGATAGCGGTCCGCCACACCCAGCCGGCCACAGTCGATGAATCCAGAA
AAGCGGCCATTTTCCACCATGATATTCGGCAAGCAGGCATCGCCATGGGTCACGACGAGATCCTCGCCGT
CGGGCATGCGCGCCTTGAGCCTGGCGAACAGTTCGGCTGGCGCGAGCCCCTGATGCTCTTCGTCCAGATC
ATCCTGATCGACAAGACCGGCTTCCATCCGAGTACGTGCTCGCTCGATGCGATGTTTCGCTTGGTGGTCG
AATGGGCAGGTAGCCGGATCAAGCGTATGCAGCCGCCGCATTGCATCAGCCATGATGGATACTTTCTCGG
CAGGAGCAAGGTGAGATGACAGGAGATCCTGCCCCGGCACTTCGCCCAATAGCAGCCAGTCCCTTCCCGC
TTCAGTGACAACGTCGAGCACAGCTGCGCAAGGAACGCCCGTCGTGGCCAGCCACGATAGCCGCGCTGCC
TCGTCCTGCAGTTCATTCAGGGCACCGGACAGGTCGGTCTTGACAAAAAGAACCGGGCGCCCCTGCGCTG
ACAGCCGGAACACGGCGGCATCAGAGCAGCCGATTGTCTGTTGTGCCCAGTCATAGCCGAATAGCCTCTC
CACCCAAGCGGCCGGAGAACCTGCGTGCAATCCATCTTGTTCAATCATGCGAAACGATCCTCATCCTGTC
TCTTGATCAGATCTTGATCCCCTGCGCCATCAGATCCTTGGCGGCAAGAAAGCCATCCAGTTTACTTTGC
AGGGCTTCCCAACCTTACCAGAGGGCGCCCCAGCTGGCAATTCCGACGTCACCCGTAGGCATCAAATAAA
ACGAAAGGCTCAGTCGAGGGCCCAATATGGGCTCTATGAAACAAGAATCGACCTCTCTCAGCTCGGTGGA
GACGGCACCGGCGGACCTAAGAAGAAAAGGAAGGTCTACCCATACGATGTTCCTGACTATGCGGGCTATC
CCTATGACGTCCCGGACTATGCAGGATCGTATCCTTATGACGTTCCAGATTACGCTGGATCCGCCGCTCC
GGCAGCTAAGAAAAAGAAACTGGATTTCGAATCCGGACGCCCATATGCTTGCCCTGTCGAGTCCTGCGAT
CGCCGCTTTTCTCGCTCGGATGAGCTTACCCGCCATATCCGCATCCATACCGGTCAGAAGCCCTTCCAGT
GTCGAATCTGCATGCGTAACTTCAGTCGTAGTGACCACCTTACCACCCACATCCGCACCCACACAGGCGA
GAAGCCTTTTGCCTGTGACATTTGTGGGAGGAAGTTTGCCAGGAGTGATGAACGCAAGAGGCATACCAAA
ATCCATTTAAGACAGAAGGACGTCAGCAGGGCTGACCCCAAGAAGAAGAGGAAGGTGTGATCTCTTCTCG
AGTCATGTAATTAGTTATGTCACGCTTACATTCACGCCCTCCCCCCACATCCGCTCTAACCGAAAAGGAA
GGAGTTAGACAACCTGAAGTCTAGGTCCCTATTTATTTTTTTATAGTTATGTTAGTATTAAGAACGTTAT
TTATATTTCAAATTTTTCTTTTTTTTCTGTACAGACGCGTGTACGCATGTAACATTATACTGAAAACCTT
GCTTGAGAAGGTTTTGGGACGCTCGAAGGCTTTAATTTGCGGCCGGTACCCAATTCGCCCTATAGTGAGT
CGTATTACGCGCGCTCACTGGCCGTCGTTTTACAACGTCGTGACTGGGAAAACCCTGGCGTTACCCAACT
TAATCGCCTTGCAGCACATCCCCCTTTCGCCAGCTGGCGTAATAGCGAAGAGGCCCGCACCGATCGCCCT
TCCCAACAGTTGCGCAGCCTGAATGGCGAATGG
[124 nt withheld, positions 5704-5827]
C
[91 nt withheld, positions 5829-5919]
A
[49 nt withheld, positions 5921-5969]
CCTTTGACGTTGGAGTCCACGTTCTTT
[37 nt withheld, positions 5997-6033]
ACCCTATCTCGGTCTATTCTTTTGATTTATAAGGGATTTTGCCGATTTCGGCCTATTGGTTAAAAAATGA
GCTGATTTAACAAAAATTTAACGCGAATTTTAACAAAATATTAACGCTTACAATTTCCTGATGCGGTATT
TTCTCCTTACGCATCTGTGCGGTATTTCACACCGCATATCGACCGGTCGAGGAGAACTTCTAGTATATCT
ACATACCTAATATTATTGCCTTATTAAAAATGGAATCCCAACAATTACATCAAAATCCACATTCTCTTCA
AAATCAATTGTCCTGTACTTCCTTGTTCATGTGTGTTCAAAAACGTTATATTTATAGGATAATTATACTC
TATTTCTCAACAAGTAATTGGTTGTTTGGCCGAGCGGTCTAAGGCGCCTGATTCAAGAAATATCTTGACC
GCAGTTAACTGTGGGAATACTCAGGTATCGTAAGATGCAAGAGTTCGAATCTCTTAGCAACCATTATTTT
TTTCCTCAACATAACGAGAACACACAGGGGCGCTATCGCACAGAATCAAATTCGATGACTGGAAATTTTT
TGTTAATTTCAGAGGTCGCCTGACGCATATACCTTTTTCAACTGAAAAATTGGGAGAAAAAGGAAAGGTG
AGAGCGCCGGAACCGGCTTTTCATATAGAATAGAGAAGCGTTCATGACTAAATGCTTGCATCACAATACT
TGAAGTTGACAATATTATTTAAGGACCTATTGTTTTTTCCAATAGGTGGTTAGCAATCGTCTTACTTTCT
AACTTTTCTTACCTTTTACATTTCAGCAATATATATATATATATTTCAAGGATATACCATTCTAATGTCT
GCCCCTAAGAAGATCGTCGTTTTGCCAGGTGACCACGTTGGTCAAGAAATCACAGCCGAAGCCATTAAGG
TTCTTAAAGCTATTTCTGATGTTCGTTCCAATGTCAAGTTCGATTTCGAAAATCATTTAATTGGTGGTGC
TGCTATCGATGCTACAGGTGTTCCACTTCCAGATGAGGCGCTGGAAGCCTCCAAGAAGGCTGATGCCGTT
TTGTTAGGTGCTGTGGGTGGTCCTAAATGGGGTACCGGTAGTGTTAGACCTGAACAAGGTTTACTAAAAA
TCCGTAAAGAACTTCAATTGTACGCCAACTTAAGACCATGTAACTTTGCATCCGACTCTCTTTTAGACTT
ATCTCCAATCAAGCCACAATTTGCTAAAGGTACTGACTTCGTTGTTGTCAGAGAATTAGTGGGAGGTATT
TACTTTGGTAAGAGAAAGGAAGACGATGGTGATGGTGTCGCTTGGGATAGTGAACAATACACCGTTCCAG
AAGTGCAAAGAATCACAAGAATGGCCGCTTTCATGGCCCTACAACATGAGCCACCATTGCCTATTTGGTC
CTTGGATAAAGCTAATGTTTTGGCCTCTTCAAGATTATGGAGAAAAACTGTGGAGGAAACCATCAAGAAC
GAATTCCCTACATTGAAGGTTCAACATCAATTGATTGATTCTGCCGCCATGATCCTAGTTAAGAACCCAA
CCCACCTAAATGGTATTATAATCACCAGCAACATGTTTGGTGATATCATCTCCGATGAAGCCTCCGTTAT
CCCAGGTTCCTTGGGTTTGTTGCCATCTGCGTCCTTGGCCTCTTTGCCAGACAAGAACACCGCATTTGGT
TTGTACGAACCATGCCACGGTTCTGCTCCAGATTTGCCAAAGAATAAGGTCAACCCTATCGCCACTATCT
TGTCTGCTGCAATGATGTTGAAATTGTCATTGAACTTGCCTGAAGAAGGTAAGGCCATTGAAGATGCAGT
TAAAAAGGTTTTGGATGCAGGTATCAGAACTGGTGATTTAGGTGGTTCCAACAGTACCACCGAAGTCGGT
GATGCTGTCGCCGAAGAAGTTAAGAAAATCCTTGCTTAAAAAGATTCTCTTTTTTTATGATATTTGTACA
TAAACTTTATAAATGAAATTCATAATAGAAACGACACGAAATTACAAAATGGAATATGTTCATAGGGTAG
ACGAAACTATATACGCAATCTACATACATTTATCAAGAAGGAGAAAAAGGAGGATGTAAAGGAATACAGG
TAAGCAAATTGATACTAATGGCTCAACGTGATAAGGAAAAAGAATTGCACTTTAACATTAATATTGACAA
GGAGGAGGGCACCACACAAAAAGTTAGGTGTAACAGAAAATCATGAAACTATGATTCCTAATTTATATAT
TGGAGGATTTTCTCTAAAAAAAAAAAAATACAACAAATAAAAAACACTCAATGACCTGACCATTTGATGG
AGTTTAAGTCAATACCTTCTTGAACCATTTCCCATAATGGTGAAAGTTCCCTCAAGAATTTTACTCTGTC
AGAAACGGCCTTAACGACGTAGTCGATATGGTGCACTCTCAGTACAATCTGCTCTGATGCCGCATAGTTA
AGCCAGCCCCGACACCCGCCAACACCCGCTGACGCGCCCTGACGGGCTTGTCTGCTCCCGGCATCCGCTT
ACAGACAAGCTGTGACAAAGGGCCTCGTGATACGCCTATTTTTATAGGTTAATGTCATGATAATAATGGT
TTCTTAGGACGGATCGCTTGCCTGTAACTTACACGCGCCTCGTATCTTTTAATGATGGAATAATTTGGGA
ATTTACTCTGTGTTTATTTATTTTTATGTTTTGTATTTGGATTTTAGAAAGTAAATAAAGAAGGTAGAAG
AGTTACGGAATGAAGAAAAAAAAATAAACAAAGGTTTAAAAAATTTCAACAAAAAGCGTACTTTACATAT
ATATTTATTAGACAAGAAAAGCAGATTAAATAGATATACATTCGATTAACGATAAGTAAAATGTAAAATC
ACAGGATTTTCGTGTGTGGTCTTCTACACAGACAAGATGAAACAATTCGGCATTAATACCTGAGAGCAGG
AAGAGCAAGATAAAAGGTAGTATTTGTTGGCGATCCCCCTAGAGTCTTTTACATCTTCGGAAAACAAAAA
CTATTTTTTCTTTAATTTCTTTTTTTACTTTCTATTTTTAATTTATATATTTATATTAAAAAATTTAAAT
TATAATTATTTTTATAGCACGTGATGAAAAGGACCCAGGTGGCACTTTTCGGGGAAATGTGCGCGGAACC
CCTATTTGTTTATTTTTCTAAATACATTCAAATATGTATCCGCTCATGAGACAATAACCCTGATAAATGC
TTCAATAATATTGAAAAAGGAAGAGTATGAGTATTCAACATTTCCGTGTCGCCCTTATTCCCTTTTTTGC
GGCATTTTGCCTTCCTGTTTTTGCTCACCCAGAAACGCTGGTGAAAGTAAAAGATGCTGAAGATCAGTTG
GGTGCACGAGTGGGTTACATCGAACTGGATCTCAACAGCGGTAAGATCCTTGAGAGTTTTCGCCCCGAAG
AACGTTTTCCAATGATGAGCACTTTTAAAGTTCTGCTATGTGGCGCGGTATTATCCCGTATTGACGCCGG
GCAAGAGCAACTCGGTCGCCGCATACACTATTCTCAGAATGACTTGGTTGAGTACTCACCAGTCACAGAA
AAGCATCTTACGGATGGCATGACAGTAAGAGAATTATGCAGTGCTGCCATAACCATGAGTGATAACACTG
CGGCCAACTTACTTCTGACAACGATCGGAGGACCGAAGGAGCTAACCGCTTTTTTGCACAACATGGGGGA
TCATGTAACTCGCCTTGATCGTTGGGAACCGGAGCTGAATGAAGCCATACCAAACGACGAGCGTGACACC
ACGATGCCTGTAGCAATGGCAACAACGTTGCGCAAACTATTAACTGGCGAACTACTTACTCTAGCTTCCC
GGCAACAATTAATAGACTGGATGGAGGCGGATAAAGTTGCAGGACCACTTCTGCGCTCGGCCCTTCCGGC
TGGCTGGTTTATTGCTGATAAATCTGGAGCCGGTGAGCGTGGATCTCGCGGTATCATTGCAGCACTGGGG
CCAGATGGTAAGCCCTCCCGTATCGTAGTTATCTACACGACGGGGAGTCAGGCAACTATGGATGAACGAA
ATAGACAGATCGCTGAGATAGGTGCCTCACTGATTAAGCATTGGTAACTGTCAGACCAAGTTTACTCATA
TATACTTTAGATTGATTTAAAACTTCATTTTTAATTTAAAAGGATCTAGGTGAAGATCCTTTTTGATAAT
CTCATGACCAAAATCCCTTAACGTGAGTTTTCGTTCCACTGAGCGTCAGACCCCGTAGAAAAGATCAAAG
GATCTTCTTGAGATCCTTTTTTTCTGCGCGTAATCTGCTGCTTGCAAACAAAAAAACCACCGCTACCAGC
GGTGGTTTGTTTGCCGGATCAAGAGCTACCAACTCTTTTTCCGAAGGTAACTGGCTTCAGCAGAGCGCAG
ATACCAAATACTGTTCTTCTAGTGTAGCCGTAGTTAGGCCACCACTTCAAGAACTCTGTAGCACCGCCTA
CATACCTCGCTCTGCTAATCCTGTTACCAGTGGCTGCTGCCAGTGGCGATAAGTCGTGTCTTACCGGGTT
GGACTCAAGACGATAGTTACCGGATAAGGCGCAGCGGTCGGGCTGAACGGGGGGTTCGTGCACACAGCCC
AGCTTGGAGCGAACGACCTACACCGAACTGAGATACCTACAGCGTGAGCTATGAGAAAGCGCCACGCTTC
CCGAAGGGAGAAAGGCGGACAGGTATCCGGTAAGCGGCAGGGTCGGAACAGGAGAGCGCACGAGGGAGCT
TCCAGGGGGAAACGCCTGGTATCTTTATAGTCCTGTCGGGTTTCGCCACCTCTGACTTGAGCGTCGATTT
TTGTGATGCTCGTCAGGGGGGCGGAGCCTATGGAAAAACGCCAGCAACGCGGCCTTTTTACGGTTCCTGG
CCTTTTGCTGGCCTTTTGCTCACATGTTCTTTCCTGCGTTATCCCCTGATTCTGTGGATAACCGTATTAC
CGCCTTTGAGTGAGCTGATACCGCTCGCCGCAGCCGAACGACCGAGCGCAGCGAGTCAGTGAGCGAGGAA
GCGGAAGAGCGCCCAATACGCAAACCGCCTCTCCCCGCGCGTTGGCCGATTCATTAATGCAGCTGGCACG
ACAGGTTTCCCGACTGGAAAGCGGGCAGTGAGCGCAACGCAATTAATGTGAGTTAGCTCACTCATTAGGC
ACCCCAGGCTTTACACTTTATGCTTCCGGCTCGTATGTTGTGTGGAATTGTGAGCGGATAACAATTTCAC
ACAGGAAACAGCTATGACCATGATTACGCCAAGCGCGCAATTAACCCTCACTAAAGGGAACAAAAGCTGG
AGCT
Features (pLannotate 1.2.2; 27 found; start..end, strand, type, name):
      1..399     +  promoter       TEF1 promoter: S. cerevisiae TEF1; promoter for EF-1α
    403..426     +  misc_feature   MCS (fragment): pBluescript multiple cloning site
    431..3702    +  CDS            Cas9 (fragment): Cas9 (Csn1) endonuclease from the Streptococcus pyogenes Type II CRISPR/Cas system generates RNA-guided double strand breaks in DNA
   3737..4528    -  CDS            neo: KKA2_KLEPN - Also known as kan, nptII. Experimental evidence at protein level: Swiss-Prot protein existence level 1. Resistance to kanamycin, neomycin, paromomycin, ribostamycin, butirosin and gentamicin B. From Klebsiella pneumoniae.
   4560..4664    -  CDS            tnpA (fragment): TN5P_ECOLX - Also known as tnp. Experimental evidence at protein level: Swiss-Prot protein existence level 1. Mediates transposition of transposon Tn5 by a 'cut and paste' mechanism. First, the monomeric transposase binds the 19 bp inverted DNA repeats flanking the transposon. Then, dimerization of the DNA- bound transposase creates a synaptic DNA complex. After nicking of the first DNA strand, excision of the transposon proceeds through a series of intermediates. The transposase then mediates the insertion of the transposon at a new site by strand transfer. The activity of the wild- type tran
   4683..4707    +  terminator     rrnB T1 terminator (fragment): transcription terminator T1 from the E. coli rrnB gene
   4797..4886    +  CDS            3xHA: three tandem HA epitope tags
   4937..5109    +  CDS            ZFHD1 (DNA binding domain) (fragment): composite human DNA-binding domain composed of domains from the transcription factors Zif268 and Oct-1 (Pomerantz et al., 1995)
   5253..5500    +  terminator     CYC1 terminator: S. cerevisiae CYC1; transcription terminator for CYC1
   5519..5537    -  promoter       T7 promoter: promoter for bacteriophage T7 RNA polymerase
   5545..5700    +  CDS            lacZα (fragment): LacZα fragment of β-galactosidase; lacZ fragment
   5704..6132    +  rep_origin     f1 ori (sequence partly withheld): f1 bacteriophage origin of replication; arrow indicates direction of (+) strand synthesis
   6160..6212    -  misc_feature   bom (fragment): basis of mobility region from pBR322
   6243..6320    +  CDS            YO192_YEAST (fragment): Experimental evidence at protein level: Swiss-Prot protein existence level 1. From Saccharomyces cerevisiae (strain ATCC 204508 / S288c) (Baker's yeast).
   6460..6867    +  promoter       LEU2 promoter: S. cerevisiae LEU2
   6868..7962    +  CDS            LEU2: 3-isopropylmalate dehydrogenase, required for leucine biosynthesis; S. cerevisiae LEU2; yeast auxotrophic marker
   8324..8440    -  CDS            NFS1 (fragment): NFS1_YEAST - Also known as SPL1 From Saccharomyces cerevisiae (strain ATCC 204508 / S288c) (Baker's yeast).
   8439..8489    -  misc_feature   bom (fragment): basis of mobility region from pBR322
   8635..9138    -  misc_feature   CEN/ARS: S. cerevisiae CEN6 centromere fused to an autonomously replicating sequence
   9175..9279    +  promoter       AmpR promoter: bla
   9280..10140   +  CDS            AmpR: β-lactamase; bla; confers resistance to ampicillin, carbenicillin, and related antibiotics
  10311..10899   +  rep_origin     ori: high-copy-number ColE1/pMB1/pBR322/pUC origin of replication
  11082..11174   +  CDS            lacI (fragment): lac repressor; lacI; The lac repressor binds to the lac operator to inhibit transcription in E. coli. This inhibition can be relieved by adding lactose or isopropyl-β-D-thiogalactopyranoside (IPTG).
  11187..11208   +  protein_bind   CAP binding site: CAP binding activates transcription in the presence of cAMP. E. coli catabolite activator protein
  11223..11253   +  promoter       lac promoter: promoter for the E. coli lac operon
  11257..11279   +  protein_bind   lac operator (fragment): The lac repressor binds to the lac operator to inhibit transcription in E. coli. This inhibition can be relieved by adding lactose or isopropyl-β-D-thiogalactopyranoside (IPTG). lac repressor encoded by lacI
  11322..11340   +  promoter       T3 promoter: promoter for bacteriophage T3 RNA polymerase
