[The description below was written by a language model from this plasmid's Addgene catalogue record and pLannotate feature annotations shown in this document.]
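Description:
pGG442 is a yeast–E. coli shuttle vector of about 11.4 kb, built on the pGG211 backbone, that serves as an acceptor plasmid for expressing SpCas9–Zif268 fusion proteins in Saccharomyces cerevisiae. In yeast it is maintained as a low-copy centromeric plasmid through a CEN6/ARS element and selected by the LEU2 auxotrophic marker under its own promoter. In E. coli it replicates from a high-copy ColE1/pUC-type origin and carries AmpR. An f1 origin, lac promoter/lacZα remnants and flanking T3 and T7 promoters are leftovers of the pBluescript-derived framework.

The expression cassette is driven by the constitutive TEF1 promoter and ends at the CYC1 terminator. It encodes a truncated Streptococcus pyogenes Cas9 in which the PAM-interacting domain (PID) has been replaced by a reverse-oriented kanamycin resistance (neo/nptII) cassette with adjacent Tn5-derived sequence and an rrnB T1 terminator fragment. Downstream lie the C-terminal parts: an NLS, a 3xHA epitope tag, a second NLS, the Zif268 zinc-finger DNA-binding domain (annotated by similarity as a ZFHD1 fragment) joined through a linker, and a final NLS. As supplied, the Cas9 reading frame is interrupted, so the plasmid confers dual ampicillin and kanamycin resistance in bacteria but does not encode an intact nuclease. Replacing the KanR stuffer with PID fragments by homology-based assembly restores a full-length SpCas9-Zif268 open reading frame. The record notes corrected homology to wild-type SpCas9 next to the NheI site upstream of the stuffer.

The design suits the introduction of PID variants or libraries, in keeping with the associated work on directed evolution of SpCas9 PAM specificity. The depositor and sequencing-derived records differ by only a few nucleotides in length and show the same feature layout.
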