Addgene plasmid #165616: pGG442
Purpose: Vector for expression of SpCas9-Zif268 in yeast after assembly with PID fragments: TEF1p-SpCas9::KanR-1xNLS-3xHA-1xNLS-Zif268-1xNLS-CYC1t (KanR cassette in place of the PID)
Depositing lab: Marcus Noyes. Depositing organization: NYU Grossman School of Medicine. Publication: Engineered dual selection for directed evolution of SpCas9 PAM specificity. Goldberg GW, Spencer JM, Giganti DO, Camellato BR, Agmon N, Ichikawa DM, Boeke JD, Noyes MB. Nat Commun. 2021 Jan 13;12(1):349. doi: 10.1038/s41467-020-20650-x. PubMed 33441553.
Backbone
  Vector backbone: pGG211
  Backbone manufacturer: Marcus Noyes Lab
  Vector type: Yeast Expression, CRISPR
  Selectable markers: LEU2
Growth in bacteria
  Bacterial resistance: Ampicillin and Kanamycin, 100 & 50 μg/mL
  Growth temperature: 37°C
  Growth strain: XL1 Blue
  Copy number: High Copy
Gene/Insert
  Gene/Insert name: TEF1p-SpCas9::KanR(in place of PID)-1xNLS-3xHA-1xNLS-Zif268-1xNLS-CYC1t
  Mutation: Corrected homology relative to wild type SpCas9 (immediately adjacent to the NheI site upstream of KanR cassette) and inserted Zif268 immediately upstream of the C-terminal NLS (with a linker fragment between SpCas9 and Zif268)
  Promoter: TEF1
  Tag / fusion protein: SV40 NLS (C terminal on insert); 3x HA (C terminal on insert); c-Myc-like NLS (C terminal on insert); Zif268 (C terminal on insert)
  Cloning method: Gibson Cloning
  Sequencing primers: 5′ n/a (multiple primers used); 3′ n/a (multiple primers used)
Terms and licenses: Academic/Nonprofit Terms; Industry Terms: Not Available to Industry
How to cite: pGG442 was a gift from Marcus Noyes (Addgene plasmid # 165616 ; http://n2t.net/addgene:165616 ; RRID:Addgene_165616)
